>Addgene plasmid #18273 | T4 Lysozyme J002A | addgene partial sequence | sequence record 24060 | 3primeUP
CGAAAAGCCCGCTCATTAGGCGGGCTCAGATCTGCTCATGTTTGACAGCTTATCATCGATAAGCTTCGGC
AATAAATTCTTGATATGTTTTCATATGTTTCCTTTAAATATTTTAATTAGTAATTGTCTATTCAAGTAAT
TGTGAATATACTATCACAATTCCAAGAGAAAGTAAACAGCTTTATAGATTTTTATACGCGTCCCAAGTGC
CAGTTCTAAACGTTGTAATGACTCGTTTTGCGCGATTAGGTGTTTGATTATACCATCTACTTTTAGCTAA
GTTAACTGCTGCTTCATCCCAGCGTTTTTGTTGAAGCATACGTAAAGAGTTAGTAAATCCTGCCACACCG
GTTTCTCCCATTTGGAAAACCATATTAATCAATGCAGCGCGACGAACCGCATCAAGAGAATCATAAACCG
GTTTTAATTTAGCATTTCTCAGAATTCCGCGAACAGCAGCATCAACATCCTGATTAAAGAGTTTTTCAGC
CTCATCTTTTGTAATTACACCATTAGTATTACGCCCAATAGCTGCAGCTAATGCAGCTTTAGCAGCAGCA
AGATCTGCAGCTGCTGCAAGCAAATGACCGATGCCAATAGTGTAATAGCCTTCTGTGTCTTTATAGATTT
TAAGTCTAAGACCTTCATCTATACGTAACATTTCAAATATATTCATAATACCTCCTAAGCATCGATGGAT
CCTGTTTCCTGTGTGAAATTGTTATCCGCTCACAATTCCACACATTATACGAGCCGATGATAATGTCACA
GGGGATGGGGAGNAGCTGANCTGTTCTGGNGAATGTATCGNCCATCACCATANCGAGCGAGATATGCACN
GGGATGGNGANCCNG
