[The description below was written by a language model from this plasmid's Addgene catalogue record.]
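Description:
T4 Lysozyme J002A is a bacterial expression plasmid built on the pHS1403 backbone (about 5 kb without insert) carrying a mutant form of the bacteriophage T4 lysozyme gene (gene e). It is maintained as a high-copy plasmid in E. coli and selected with ampicillin. The record does not state the promoter that drives expression, the origin of replication, or any fusion tags, and no feature table is available to confirm these elements.

The insert is roughly 600 bp and was placed between BamHI and HindIII sites, both of which remain intact. According to the depositor's notes, the BamHI site lies 27 bp from the start codon and the HindIII site 115 bp from the stop codon, so the fragment includes short flanking untranslated sequence on either side of the coding region. The encoded protein carries ten substitutions clustered between residues 34 and 48: T34A, K35A, S36A, P37A, S38D, N40A, S44A, E45A, D47A and K48A, made in the "WT*" background. In the T4 lysozyme literature, WT* generally denotes the cysteine-free pseudo-wild-type protein used as a reference for mutational work, although the record itself does not define the term.

Nine of the ten changes replace native residues with alanine across a contiguous stretch of the protein, a pattern characteristic of multiple-alanine substitution experiments that ask how much side-chain information is needed for folding, stability and structure. The record does not state a purpose, but the construct is suited to producing this variant in E. coli for such biophysical or structural studies.
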