Addgene plasmid #18273: T4 Lysozyme J002A
Depositing lab: Brian Matthews. Depositing organization: University of Oregon.
Backbone
  Vector backbone: pHS1403
  Backbone size w/o insert (bp): 5000
  Vector type: Bacterial Expression
Growth in bacteria
  Bacterial resistance: Ampicillin, 100 μg/mL
  Growth temperature: 37°C
  Growth strain: DH5alpha
  Copy number: High Copy
Gene/Insert
  Gene/Insert name: T4 Lysozyme (alt name: J002A)
  Species: Bacteriophage T4
  Insert size (bp): 600
  Mutation: T34A K35A S36A P37A S38D N40A S44A E45A D47A K48A WT*
  GenBank ID: NP_049736
  Entrez Gene: e (a.k.a. T4p123)
  Cloning method: Restriction Enzyme; 5′ cloning site BamHI (not destroyed); 3′ cloning site HindIII (not destroyed)
  Sequencing primers: 5′ na; 3′ GGCGTATCACGAGGCCC
Terms and licenses: Academic/Nonprofit Terms; Industry Terms: Not Available to Industry
Depositor comments: The BamHI site is 27 bp from the ATG and the HindIII site is 115 bp from the stop.
How to cite: T4 Lysozyme J002A was a gift from Brian Matthews (Addgene plasmid # 18273 ; http://n2t.net/addgene:18273 ; RRID:Addgene_18273)
